Addgene plasmid #154099: pcDNA3-sACE2v2(732)
Purpose: Mammalian expression plasmid for dimeric soluble ACE2 high affinity variant 2 (untagged)
Depositing lab: Erik Procko. Depositing organization: University of Illinois at Urbana-Champaign. Publication: Engineering human ACE2 to optimize binding to the spike protein of SARS coronavirus 2. Chan KK, Dorosky D, Sharma P, Abbasi SA, Dye JM, Kranz DM, Herbert AS, Procko E. Science. 2020 Sep 4;369(6508):1261-1265. doi: 10.1126/science.abc0870. Epub 2020 Aug 4. PubMed 32753553.
Backbone
  Vector backbone: pcDNA3.1(+)
  Backbone manufacturer: Invitrogen
  Backbone size w/o insert (bp): 5332
  Total vector size (bp): 7555
  Vector type: Mammalian Expression
  Selectable markers: Neomycin (select with G418)
Growth in bacteria
  Bacterial resistance: Ampicillin, 100 μg/mL
  Growth temperature: 37°C
  Growth strain: DH5alpha
  Copy number: High Copy
Gene/Insert
  Gene/Insert name: Angiotensin-converting enzyme 2 (alt names: ACE2; peptidyl-dipeptidase A)
  Species: H. sapiens (human)
  Insert size (bp): 2223
  Mutation: Extracellular, soluble protease and neck domains (a.a. M1-G732) with mutations T27Y, L79T, N330Y, A386L
  GenBank ID: NM_021804.1
  Entrez Gene: ACE2 (a.k.a. ACEH)
  Promoter: CMV
  Cloning method: Restriction Enzyme; 5′ cloning site NheI (not destroyed); 3′ cloning site XhoI (not destroyed)
  Sequencing primers: 5′ CMV-fwd; 3′ BGH-rev
Terms and licenses: Academic/Nonprofit Terms; Industry Terms: Not Available to Industry
Depositor comments: Please visit https://www.biorxiv.org/content/10.1101/2020.03.16.994236v1 for BioRxiv preprint.
How to cite: pcDNA3-sACE2v2(732) was a gift from Erik Procko (Addgene plasmid # 154099 ; http://n2t.net/addgene:154099 ; RRID:Addgene_154099)
