[The description below was written by a language model from this plasmid's Addgene catalogue record and pLannotate feature annotations shown in this document.]
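Description:
pcDNA3-sACE2v2(732) is a mammalian expression plasmid built on the Invitrogen pcDNA3.1(+) backbone, about 7.5 kb in total, that produces an untagged, soluble, engineered form of human angiotensin-converting enzyme 2 (ACE2). It is maintained in E. coli through a high-copy ColE1/pUC-type origin and selected with ampicillin via the β-lactamase gene. An f1 origin is also present. For mammalian cells, a separate cassette places the neomycin phosphotransferase gene under the SV40 enhancer/early promoter with an SV40 polyadenylation signal, allowing G418 selection of stable transfectants.

The insert, cloned between NheI and XhoI, encodes residues M1 to G732 of ACE2, covering the extracellular protease and neck domains while omitting the rest of the C-terminal portion of the protein, so the product is soluble. The catalogue entry describes this construct as dimeric. It carries four substitutions (T27Y, L79T, N330Y and A386L) that define the "v2" high-affinity variant. According to the associated publication, this variant came from engineering ACE2 to optimise binding to the SARS-CoV-2 spike protein. Transcription is driven by the CMV immediate-early enhancer and promoter and terminated by the bovine growth hormone polyadenylation signal. A T7 promoter sits just upstream of the coding sequence.

The feature table matches this layout. Its short hits to an HIV-1 LTR, ble, lacI, bom and a second SV40 promoter segment are labelled as fragments and look like backbone remnants or similarity matches rather than functional elements. The plasmid is suited to transient or stable expression of the soluble ACE2 variant in mammalian cells, for example for spike-binding studies.
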