Features (pLannotate 1.2.2; 20 found; start..end, strand, type, name):
      1..380     +  enhancer       CMV enhancer: human cytomegalovirus immediate early enhancer
    381..584     +  promoter       CMV promoter: human cytomegalovirus (CMV) immediate early promoter
    580..613     +  LTR            5' LTR (truncated) (fragment): truncated 5' long terminal repeat (LTR) from HIV-1
    629..647     +  promoter       T7 promoter: promoter for bacteriophage T7 RNA polymerase
    673..2868    +  CDS            ACE2 (fragment): ACE2_HUMAN - Experimental evidence at protein level: Swiss-Prot protein existence level 1. [Isoform 2]: (Microbial infection) Non-functional as a receptor for human coronavirus SARS-CoV-2. From Homo sapiens (Human).
   2921..3145    +  polyA_signal   bGH poly(A) signal: bovine growth hormone polyadenylation signal
   3149..3170    +  promoter       SV40 promoter (fragment): SV40 enhancer and early promoter
   3191..3619    +  rep_origin     f1 ori (sequence partly withheld): f1 bacteriophage origin of replication; arrow indicates direction of (+) strand synthesis
   3633..3962    +  promoter       SV40 promoter: SV40 enhancer and early promoter
   4029..4820    +  CDS            neo: KKA2_KLEPN - Also known as kan, nptII. Experimental evidence at protein level: Swiss-Prot protein existence level 1. Resistance to kanamycin, neomycin, paromomycin, ribostamycin, butirosin and gentamicin B. From Klebsiella pneumoniae.
   4844..5002    +  CDS            ble (fragment): BLE_KLEPN - Experimental evidence at protein level: Swiss-Prot protein existence level 1. Binding protein with a strong affinity to the bleomycin family of antibiotics. Binds to CL990; an antimitotic-antibiotic compound. From Klebsiella pneumoniae.
   4997..5118    +  polyA_signal   SV40 poly(A) signal: SV40 polyadenylation signal
   5191..5207    -  protein_bind   lac operator: The lac repressor binds to the lac operator to inhibit transcription in E. coli. This inhibition can be relieved by adding lactose or isopropyl-β-D-thiogalactopyranoside (IPTG). lac repressor encoded by lacI
   5215..5245    -  promoter       lac promoter: promoter for the E. coli lac operon
   5260..5281    -  protein_bind   CAP binding site: CAP binding activates transcription in the presence of cAMP. E. coli catabolite activator protein
   5294..5386    -  CDS            lacI (fragment): lac repressor; lacI; The lac repressor binds to the lac operator to inhibit transcription in E. coli. This inhibition can be relieved by adding lactose or isopropyl-β-D-thiogalactopyranoside (IPTG).
   5569..6157    -  rep_origin     ori: high-copy-number ColE1/pMB1/pBR322/pUC origin of replication
   6328..7188    -  CDS            AmpR: β-lactamase; bla; confers resistance to ampicillin, carbenicillin, and related antibiotics
   7189..7293    -  promoter       AmpR promoter: bla
   7352..7404    -  misc_feature   bom (fragment): basis of mobility region from pBR322
>Addgene plasmid #154099 | pcDNA3-sACE2v2(732) | addgene full sequence | sequence record 301645 | Addgene NGS Result
GACATTGATTATTGACTAGTTATTAATAGTAATCAATTACGGGGTCATTAGTTCATAGCCCATATATGGA
GTTCCGCGTTACATAACTTACGGTAAATGGCCCGCCTGGCTGACCGCCCAACGACCCCCGCCCATTGACG
TCAATAATGACGTATGTTCCCATAGTAACGCCAATAGGGACTTTCCATTGACGTCAATGGGTGGAGTATT
TACGGTAAACTGCCCACTTGGCAGTACATCAAGTGTATCATATGCCAAGTACGCCCCCTATTGACGTCAA
TGACGGTAAATGGCCCGCCTGGCATTATGCCCAGTACATGACCTTATGGGACTTTCCTACTTGGCAGTAC
ATCTACGTATTAGTCATCGCTATTACCATGGTGATGCGGTTTTGGCAGTACATCAATGGGCGTGGATAGC
GGTTTGACTCACGGGGATTTCCAAGTCTCCACCCCATTGACGTCAATGGGAGTTTGTTTTGGCACCAAAA
TCAACGGGACTTTCCAAAATGTCGTAACAACTCCGCCCCATTGACGCAAATGGGCGGTAGGCGTGTACGG
TGGGAGGTCTATATAAGCAGAGCTCTCTGGCTAACTAGAGAACCCACTGCTTACTGGCTTATCGAAATTA
ATACGACTCACTATAGGGAGACCCAAGCTGGCTAGCGCCACCATGTCAAGCTCTTCCTGGCTCCTTCTCA
GCCTTGTTGCTGTAACTGCTGCTCAGTCCACCATTGAGGAACAGGCCAAGTACTTTTTGGACAAGTTTAA
CCACGAAGCCGAAGACCTGTTCTATCAAAGTTCACTTGCTTCTTGGAATTATAACACCAATATTACTGAA
GAGAATGTCCAAAACATGAATAATGCTGGGGACAAATGGTCTGCCTTTTTAAAGGAACAGTCCACAACTG
CCCAAATGTATCCACTACAAGAAATTCAGAATCTCACAGTCAAGCTTCAGCTGCAGGCTCTTCAGCAAAA
TGGGTCTTCAGTGCTCTCAGAAGACAAGAGCAAACGGTTGAACACAATTCTAAATACAATGAGCACCATC
TACAGTACTGGAAAAGTTTGTAACCCAGATAATCCACAAGAATGCTTATTACTTGAACCAGGTTTGAATG
AAATAATGGCAAACAGTTTAGACTACAATGAGAGGCTCTGGGCTTGGGAAAGCTGGAGATCTGAGGTCGG
CAAGCAGCTGAGGCCATTATATGAAGAGTATGTGGTCTTGAAAAATGAGATGGCAAGAGCAAATCATTAT
GAGGACTATGGGGATTATTGGAGAGGAGACTATGAAGTAAATGGGGTAGATGGCTATGACTACAGCCGCG
GCCAGTTGATTGAAGATGTGGAACATACCTTTGAAGAGATTAAACCATTATATGAACATCTTCATGCCTA
TGTGAGGGCAAAGTTGATGAATGCCTATCCTTCCTATATCAGTCCAATTGGATGCCTCCCTGCTCATTTG
CTTGGTGATATGTGGGGTAGATTTTGGACAAATCTGTACTCTTTGACAGTTCCCTTTGGACAGAAACCAA
ACATAGATGTTACTGATGCAATGGTGGACCAGGCCTGGGATGCACAGAGAATATTCAAGGAGGCCGAGAA
GTTCTTTGTATCTGTTGGTCTTCCTAATATGACTCAAGGATTCTGGGAATATTCCATGCTAACGGACCCA
GGAAATGTTCAGAAAGCAGTCTGCCATCCCACAGCTTGGGACCTGGGGAAGGGCGACTTCAGGATTCTTA
TGTGCACAAAGGTGACAATGGACGACTTCCTGACAGCTCATCATGAGATGGGGCATATCCAGTATGATAT
GGCATATCTTGCACAACCTTTTCTGCTAAGAAATGGAGCTAATGAAGGATTCCATGAAGCTGTTGGGGAA
ATCATGTCACTTTCTGCAGCCACACCTAAGCATTTAAAATCCATTGGTCTTCTGTCACCCGATTTTCAAG
AAGACAATGAAACAGAAATAAACTTCCTGCTCAAACAAGCACTCACGATTGTTGGGACTCTGCCATTTAC
TTACATGTTAGAGAAGTGGAGGTGGATGGTCTTTAAAGGGGAAATTCCCAAAGACCAGTGGATGAAAAAG
TGGTGGGAGATGAAGCGAGAGATAGTTGGGGTGGTGGAACCTGTGCCCCATGATGAAACATACTGTGACC
CCGCATCTCTGTTCCATGTTTCTAATGATTACTCATTCATTCGATATTACACAAGGACCCTTTACCAATT
CCAGTTTCAAGAAGCACTTTGTCAAGCAGCTAAACATGAAGGCCCTCTGCACAAATGTGACATCTCAAAC
TCTACAGAAGCTGGACAGAAACTGTTCAATATGCTGAGGCTTGGAAAATCAGAACCCTGGACCCTAGCAT
TGGAAAATGTTGTAGGAGCAAAGAACATGAATGTAAGGCCACTGCTCAACTACTTTGAGCCCTTATTTAC
CTGGCTGAAAGACCAGAACAAGAATTCTTTTGTGGGATGGAGTACCGACTGGAGTCCATATGCAGACCAA
AGCATCAAAGTGAGGATAAGCCTAAAATCAGCTCTTGGAGATAAAGCATATGAATGGAACGACAATGAAA
TGTACCTGTTCCGATCATCTGTTGCATATGCTATGAGGCAGTACTTTTTAAAAGTAAAAAATCAGATGAT
TCTTTTTGGGGAGGAGGATGTGCGAGTGGCTAATTTGAAACCAAGAATCTCCTTTAATTTCTTTGTCACT
GCACCTAAAAATGTGTCTGATATCATTCCTAGAACTGAAGTTGAAAAGGCCATCAGGATGTCCCGGAGCC
GTATCAATGATGCTTTCCGTCTGAATGACAACAGCCTAGAGTTTCTGGGGATACAGCCAACACTTGGATC
CTGATAACTCGAGTCTAGAGGGCCCGTTTAAACCCGCTGATCAGCCTCGACTGTGCCTTCTAGTTGCCAG
CCATCTGTTGTTTGCCCCTCCCCCGTGCCTTCCTTGACCCTGGAAGGTGCCACTCCCACTGTCCTTTCCT
AATAAAATGAGGAAATTGCATCGCATTGTCTGAGTAGGTGTCATTCTATTCTGGGGGGTGGGGTGGGGCA
GGACAGCAAGGGGGAGGATTGGGAAGACAATAGCAGGCATGCTGGGGATGCGGTGGGCTCTATGGCTTCT
GAGGCGGAAAGAACCAGCTGGGGCTCTAGGGGGTATCCCC
[124 nt withheld, positions 3191-3314]
C
[91 nt withheld, positions 3316-3406]
A
[49 nt withheld, positions 3408-3456]
CCTTTGACGTTGGAGTCCACGTTCTTT
[37 nt withheld, positions 3484-3520]
ACCCTATCTCGGTCTATTCTTTTGATTTATAAGGGATTTTGCCGATTTCGGCCTATTGGTTAAAAAATGA
GCTGATTTAACAAAAATTTAACGCGAATTAATTCTGTGGAATGTGTGTCAGTTAGGGTGTGGAAAGTCCC
CAGGCTCCCCAGCAGGCAGAAGTATGCAAAGCATGCATCTCAATTAGTCAGCAACCAGGTGTGGAAAGTC
CCCAGGCTCCCCAGCAGGCAGAAGTATGCAAAGCATGCATCTCAATTAGTCAGCAACCATAGTCCCGCCC
CTAACTCCGCCCATCCCGCCCCTAACTCCGCCCAGTTCCGCCCATTCTCCGCCCCATGGCTGACTAATTT
TTTTTATTTATGCAGAGGCCGAGGCCGCCTCTGCCTCTGAGCTATTCCAGAAGTAGTGAGGAGGCTTTTT
TGGAGGCCTAGGCTTTTGCAAAAAGCTCCCGGGAGCTTGTATATCCATTTTCGGATCTGATCAAGAGACA
GGATGAGGATCGTTTCGCATGATTGAACAAGATGGATTGCACGCAGGTTCTCCGGCCGCTTGGGTGGAGA
GGCTATTCGGCTATGACTGGGCACAACAGACAATCGGCTGCTCTGATGCCGCCGTGTTCCGGCTGTCAGC
GCAGGGGCGCCCGGTTCTTTTTGTCAAGACCGACCTGTCCGGTGCCCTGAATGAACTGCAGGACGAGGCA
GCGCGGCTATCGTGGCTGGCCACGACGGGCGTTCCTTGCGCAGCTGTGCTCGACGTTGTCACTGAAGCGG
GAAGGGACTGGCTGCTATTGGGCGAAGTGCCGGGGCAGGATCTCCTGTCATCTCACCTTGCTCCTGCCGA
GAAAGTATCCATCATGGCTGATGCAATGCGGCGGCTGCATACGCTTGATCCGGCTACCTGCCCATTCGAC
CACCAAGCGAAACATCGCATCGAGCGAGCACGTACTCGGATGGAAGCCGGTCTTGTCGATCAGGATGATC
TGGACGAAGAGCATCAGGGGCTCGCGCCAGCCGAACTGTTCGCCAGGCTCAAGGCGCGCATGCCCGACGG
CGAGGATCTCGTCGTGACCCATGGCGATGCCTGCTTGCCGAATATCATGGTGGAAAATGGCCGCTTTTCT
GGATTCATCGACTGTGGCCGGCTGGGTGTGGCGGACCGCTATCAGGACATAGCGTTGGCTACCCGTGATA
TTGCTGAAGAGCTTGGCGGCGAATGGGCTGACCGCTTCCTCGTGCTTTACGGTATCGCCGCTCCCGATTC
GCAGCGCATCGCCTTCTATCGCCTTCTTGACGAGTTCTTCTGAGCGGGACTCTGGGGTTCGAAATGACCG
ACCAAGCGACGCCCAACCTGCCATCACGAGATTTCGATTCCACCGCCGCCTTCTATGAAAGGTTGGGCTT
CGGAATCGTTTTCCGGGACGCCGGCTGGATGATCCTCCAGCGCGGGGATCTCATGCTGGAGTTCTTCGCC
CACCCCAACTTGTTTATTGCAGCTTATAATGGTTACAAATAAAGCAATAGCATCACAAATTTCACAAATA
AAGCATTTTTTTCACTGCATTCTAGTTGTGGTTTGTCCAAACTCATCAATGTATCTTATCATGTCTGTAT
ACCGTCGACCTCTAGCTAGAGCTTGGCGTAATCATGGTCATAGCTGTTTCCTGTGTGAAATTGTTATCCG
CTCACAATTCCACACAACATACGAGCCGGAAGCATAAAGTGTAAAGCCTGGGGTGCCTAATGAGTGAGCT
AACTCACATTAATTGCGTTGCGCTCACTGCCCGCTTTCCAGTCGGGAAACCTGTCGTGCCAGCTGCATTA
ATGAATCGGCCAACGCGCGGGGAGAGGCGGTTTGCGTATTGGGCGCTCTTCCGCTTCCTCGCTCACTGAC
TCGCTGCGCTCGGTCGTTCGGCTGCGGCGAGCGGTATCAGCTCACTCAAAGGCGGTAATACGGTTATCCA
CAGAATCAGGGGATAACGCAGGAAAGAACATGTGAGCAAAAGGCCAGCAAAAGGCCAGGAACCGTAAAAA
GGCCGCGTTGCTGGCGTTTTTCCATAGGCTCCGCCCCCCTGACGAGCATCACAAAAATCGACGCTCAAGT
CAGAGGTGGCGAAACCCGACAGGACTATAAAGATACCAGGCGTTTCCCCCTGGAAGCTCCCTCGTGCGCT
CTCCTGTTCCGACCCTGCCGCTTACCGGATACCTGTCCGCCTTTCTCCCTTCGGGAAGCGTGGCGCTTTC
TCATAGCTCACGCTGTAGGTATCTCAGTTCGGTGTAGGTCGTTCGCTCCAAGCTGGGCTGTGTGCACGAA
CCCCCCGTTCAGCCCGACCGCTGCGCCTTATCCGGTAACTATCGTCTTGAGTCCAACCCGGTAAGACACG
ACTTATCGCCACTGGCAGCAGCCACTGGTAACAGGATTAGCAGAGCGAGGTATGTAGGCGGTGCTACAGA
GTTCTTGAAGTGGTGGCCTAACTACGGCTACACTAGAAGAACAGTATTTGGTATCTGCGCTCTGCTGAAG
CCAGTTACCTTCGGAAAAAGAGTTGGTAGCTCTTGATCCGGCAAACAAACCACCGCTGGTAGCGGTGGTT
TTTTTGTTTGCAAGCAGCAGATTACGCGCAGAAAAAAAGGATCTCAAGAAGATCCTTTGATCTTTTCTAC
GGGGTCTGACGCTCAGTGGAACGAAAACTCACGTTAAGGGATTTTGGTCATGAGATTATCAAAAAGGATC
TTCACCTAGATCCTTTTAAATTAAAAATGAAGTTTTAAATCAATCTAAAGTATATATGAGTAAACTTGGT
CTGACAGTTACCAATGCTTAATCAGTGAGGCACCTATCTCAGCGATCTGTCTATTTCGTTCATCCATAGT
TGCCTGACTCCCCGTCGTGTAGATAACTACGATACGGGAGGGCTTACCATCTGGCCCCAGTGCTGCAATG
ATACCGCGAGACCCACGCTCACCGGCTCCAGATTTATCAGCAATAAACCAGCCAGCCGGAAGGGCCGAGC
GCAGAAGTGGTCCTGCAACTTTATCCGCCTCCATCCAGTCTATTAATTGTTGCCGGGAAGCTAGAGTAAG
TAGTTCGCCAGTTAATAGTTTGCGCAACGTTGTTGCCATTGCTACAGGCATCGTGGTGTCACGCTCGTCG
TTTGGTATGGCTTCATTCAGCTCCGGTTCCCAACGATCAAGGCGAGTTACATGATCCCCCATGTTGTGCA
AAAAAGCGGTTAGCTCCTTCGGTCCTCCGATCGTTGTCAGAAGTAAGTTGGCCGCAGTGTTATCACTCAT
GGTTATGGCAGCACTGCATAATTCTCTTACTGTCATGCCATCCGTAAGATGCTTTTCTGTGACTGGTGAG
TACTCAACCAAGTCATTCTGAGAATAGTGTATGCGGCGACCGAGTTGCTCTTGCCCGGCGTCAATACGGG
ATAATACCGCGCCACATAGCAGAACTTTAAAAGTGCTCATCATTGGAAAACGTTCTTCGGGGCGAAAACT
CTCAAGGATCTTACCGCTGTTGAGATCCAGTTCGATGTAACCCACTCGTGCACCCAACTGATCTTCAGCA
TCTTTTACTTTCACCAGCGTTTCTGGGTGAGCAAAAACAGGAAGGCAAAATGCCGCAAAAAAGGGAATAA
GGGCGACACGGAAATGTTGAATACTCATACTCTTCCTTTTTCAATATTATTGAAGCATTTATCAGGGTTA
TTGTCTCATGAGCGGATACATATTTGAATGTATTTAGAAAAATAAACAAATAGGGGTTCCGCGCACATTT
CCCCGAAAAGTGCCACCTGACGTCGACGGATCGGGAGATCTCCCGATCCCCTATGGTGCACTCTCAGTAC
AATCTGCTCTGATGCCGCATAGTTAAGCCAGTATCTGCTCCCTGCTTGTGTGTTGGAGGTCGCTGAGTAG
TGCGCGAGCAAAATTTAAGCTACAACAAGGCAAGGCTTGACCGACAATTGCATGAAGAATCTGCTTAGGG
TTAGGCGTTTTGCGCTGCTTCGCGATGTACGGGCCAGATATACGCGTT
